Addgene plasmid #204153: pRC-CMV-Rev1b
Purpose: Lentivirus helper plasmid coding for Rev
Depositing lab: Jesse Bloom. Depositing organization: Fred Hutchinson Cancer Center. Publication: A pseudovirus system enables deep mutational scanning of the full SARS-CoV-2 spike. Dadonaite B, Crawford KHD, Radford CE, Farrell AG, Yu TC, Hannon WW, Zhou P, Andrabi R, Burton DR, Liu L, Ho DD, Chu HY, Neher RA, Bloom JD. Cell. 2023 Mar 16;186(6):1263-1278.e20. doi: 10.1016/j.cell.2023.02.001. Epub 2023 Feb 13. PubMed 36868218.
Backbone
  Vector backbone: pRC
  Total vector size (bp): 5898
  Vector type: Mammalian Expression
  Selectable markers: Neomycin (select with G418)
Growth in bacteria
  Bacterial resistance: Ampicillin, 100 μg/mL
  Growth temperature: 37°C
  Growth strain: DH5alpha
  Copy number: High Copy
Gene/Insert
  Gene/Insert name: Rev
  Species: HIV-1
  Insert size (bp): 347
  Promoter: CMV
  Cloning method: Unknown
  Sequencing primers: 5′ actggcttatcgaaattaatacgactcactatagg; 3′ tgggagtggcaccttccagg
Terms and licenses: Academic/Nonprofit Terms; Industry Terms: Not Available to Industry
Depositor comments: Plasmid is also referenced in the following publication: Simonich, C. A., McMahon, T. A., Ju, X., Yu, T. C., Brunette, N., Stevens-Ayers, T., Boeckh, M. J., King, N. P., Greninger, A. L., & Bloom, J. D. (2025). RSV F evolution escapes some monoclonal antibodies but does not strongly erode neutralization by human polyclonal sera. bioRxiv. https://doi.org/10.1101/2025.03.11.642476
How to cite: pRC-CMV-Rev1b was a gift from Jesse Bloom (Addgene plasmid # 204153 ; http://n2t.net/addgene:204153 ; RRID:Addgene_204153)
