[The description below was written by a language model from this plasmid's Addgene catalogue record and pLannotate feature annotations shown in this document.]
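Description:
pRC-CMV-Rev1b is a mammalian expression plasmid of about 5.9 kb, built on the pRC backbone, that serves as a lentiviral helper plasmid supplying the HIV-1 Rev protein in trans. It is propagated in E. coli as a high-copy plasmid through a ColE1/pUC-type origin and is selected with ampicillin via the β-lactamase gene and its native promoter. An f1 phage origin is also present, along with short remnants of lac regulatory sequences, lacI, a pUC-type multiple cloning site and the pBR322 bom region, which appear to be backbone leftovers rather than functional parts.

The payload is the roughly 350 bp rev coding sequence, driven by the human cytomegalovirus immediate-early enhancer and promoter and terminated by the bovine growth hormone polyadenylation signal. T7 and SP6 phage promoters flank the insert in opposing orientations, as is typical of this vector family; a very short annotation matching an HIV-1 5′ LTR fragment lies just downstream of the CMV promoter. A separate cassette places the neomycin phosphotransferase gene under the SV40 enhancer/early promoter with an SV40 polyadenylation signal, allowing G418 selection in mammalian cells; a partial ble fragment follows neo.

Rev binds the Rev responsive element in unspliced or partially spliced lentiviral transcripts and escorts them out of the nucleus, so its expression is needed for efficient export of RRE-containing genomic RNAs. The plasmid is accordingly intended to be used with other helper and transfer plasmids in producer cells to generate lentiviral particles. The associated work used it in a pseudovirus system for deep mutational scanning of viral entry proteins such as SARS-CoV-2 spike, and depositor comments link it to a study of RSV F.
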