Features (pLannotate 1.2.2; 22 found; start..end, strand, type, name):
     28..80      -  misc_feature   bom (fragment): basis of mobility region from pBR322
    235..614     +  enhancer       CMV enhancer: human cytomegalovirus immediate early enhancer
    615..818     +  promoter       CMV promoter: human cytomegalovirus (CMV) immediate early promoter
    814..847     +  LTR            5' LTR (truncated) (fragment): truncated 5' long terminal repeat (LTR) from HIV-1
    863..881     +  promoter       T7 promoter: promoter for bacteriophage T7 RNA polymerase
    994..1341    +  CDS            rev: REV_HV1BR - Experimental evidence at protein level: Swiss-Prot protein existence level 1. Escorts unspliced or incompletely spliced viral pre-mRNAs (late transcripts) out of the nucleus of infected cells. These pre- mRNAs carry a recognition sequence called Rev responsive element (RRE) located in the env gene, that is not present in fully spliced viral mRNAs (early transcripts). This function is essential since most viral proteins are translated from unspliced or partially spliced pre-mRNAs which cannot exit the nucleus by the pathway used by fully processed cellular mRNAs. Rev itself is trans
   1356..1374    -  promoter       SP6 promoter: promoter for bacteriophage SP6 RNA polymerase
   1400..1624    +  polyA_signal   bGH poly(A) signal: bovine growth hormone polyadenylation signal
   1628..1649    +  promoter       SV40 promoter (fragment): SV40 enhancer and early promoter
   1670..2098    +  rep_origin     f1 ori (sequence partly withheld): f1 bacteriophage origin of replication; arrow indicates direction of (+) strand synthesis
   2184..2202    -  misc_feature   MCS (fragment): pUC18/19 multiple cloning site
   2211..2540    +  promoter       SV40 promoter: SV40 enhancer and early promoter
   2607..3398    +  CDS            neo: KKA2_KLEPN - Also known as kan, nptII. Experimental evidence at protein level: Swiss-Prot protein existence level 1. Resistance to kanamycin, neomycin, paromomycin, ribostamycin, butirosin and gentamicin B. From Klebsiella pneumoniae.
   3422..3580    +  CDS            ble (fragment): BLE_KLEPN - Experimental evidence at protein level: Swiss-Prot protein existence level 1. Binding protein with a strong affinity to the bleomycin family of antibiotics. Binds to CL990; an antimitotic-antibiotic compound. From Klebsiella pneumoniae.
   3575..3709    +  polyA_signal   SV40 poly(A) signal: SV40 polyadenylation signal
   3764..3780    -  protein_bind   lac operator: The lac repressor binds to the lac operator to inhibit transcription in E. coli. This inhibition can be relieved by adding lactose or isopropyl-β-D-thiogalactopyranoside (IPTG). lac repressor encoded by lacI
   3788..3818    -  promoter       lac promoter: promoter for the E. coli lac operon
   3833..3854    -  protein_bind   CAP binding site: CAP binding activates transcription in the presence of cAMP. E. coli catabolite activator protein
   3867..3959    -  CDS            lacI (fragment): lac repressor; lacI; The lac repressor binds to the lac operator to inhibit transcription in E. coli. This inhibition can be relieved by adding lactose or isopropyl-β-D-thiogalactopyranoside (IPTG).
   4142..4730    -  rep_origin     ori: high-copy-number ColE1/pMB1/pBR322/pUC origin of replication
   4901..5761    -  CDS            AmpR: β-lactamase; bla; confers resistance to ampicillin, carbenicillin, and related antibiotics
   5762..5866    -  promoter       AmpR promoter: bla
>Addgene plasmid #204153 | pRC-CMV-Rev1b | addgene full sequence | sequence record 404773 | Addgene NGS Result
GACGGATCGGGAGATCTCCCGATCCCCTATGGTGCACTCTCAGTACAATCTGCTCTGATGCCGCATAGTT
AAGCCAGTATCTGCTCCCTGCTTGTGTGTTGGAGGTCGCTGAGTAGTGCGCGAGCAAAATTTAAGCTACA
ACAAGGCAAGGCTTGACCGACAATTGCATGAAGAATCTGCTTAGGGTTAGGCGTTTTGCGCTGCTTCGCG
ATGTACGGGCCAGATATACGCGTTGACATTGATTATTGACTAGTTATTAATAGTAATCAATTACGGGGTC
ATTAGTTCATAGCCCATATATGGAGTTCCGCGTTACATAACTTACGGTAAATGGCCCGCCTGGCTGACCG
CCCAACGACCCCCGCCCATTGACGTCAATAATGACGTATGTTCCCATAGTAACGCCAATAGGGACTTTCC
ATTGACGTCAATGGGTGGAGTATTTACGGTAAACTGCCCACTTGGCAGTACATCAAGTGTATCATATGCC
AAGTACGCCCCCTATTGACGTCAATGACGGTAAATGGCCCGCCTGGCATTATGCCCAGTACATGACCTTA
TGGGACTTTCCTACTTGGCAGTACATCTACGTATTAGTCATCGCTATTACCATGGTGATGCGGTTTTGGC
AGTACATCAATGGGCGTGGATAGCGGTTTGACTCACGGGGATTTCCAAGTCTCCACCCCATTGACGTCAA
TGGGAGTTTGTTTTGGCACCAAAATCAACGGGACTTTCCAAAATGTCGTAACAACTCCGCCCCATTGACG
CAAATGGGCGGTAGGCGTGTACGGTGGGAGGTCTATATAAGCAGAGCTCTCTGGCTAACTAGAGAACCCA
CTGCTTACTGGCTTATCGAAATTAATACGACTCACTATAGGGAGACCCAAGCTTGGTACCGAGCTCGGAT
CCACTAGTAACGGCCGCCAGTGTGCTGGAATTCTGCAGATATCCATCACACTGGCGGCCGCTCGAGCATG
CATCTAGACTGCCATGGCAGGAAGAAGCGGAGACAGCGACGAAGACCTCCTCAAGGCAGTCAGACTCATC
AAGTTTCTCTATCAAAGCAACCCACCTCCCAACCCCGAGGGGACCCGACAGGCCCGAAGGAATAGAAGAA
GAAGGTGGAGAGAGAGACAGAGACAGATCCATTCGATTAGTGAACGGATCCTTAGCACTTATCTGGGACG
ATCTGCGGAGCCTGTGCCTCTTCAGCTACCACCGCTTGAGAGACTTACTCTTGATTGTAACGAGGATTGT
GGAACTTCTGGGACGCAGGGGGTGGGAAGCCCTCAAATATTGGTGGAATCTCCTACAGTATTGGAGTCAG
GAACTAAAGAATAGGATCCGGCTATTCTATAGTGTCACCTAAATGCTAGAGCTCGCTGATCAGCCTCGAC
TGTGCCTTCTAGTTGCCAGCCATCTGTTGTTTGCCCCTCCCCCGTGCCTTCCTTGACCCTGGAAGGTGCC
ACTCCCACTGTCCTTTCCTAATAAAATGAGGAAATTGCATCGCATTGTCTGAGTAGGTGTCATTCTATTC
TGGGGGGTGGGGTGGGGCAGGACAGCAAGGGGGAGGATTGGGAAGACAATAGCAGGCATGCTGGGGATGC
GGTGGGCTCTATGGCTTCTGAGGCGGAAAGAACCAGCTGGGGCTCGAGGGGGGATCCCC
[124 nt withheld, positions 1670-1793]
C
[91 nt withheld, positions 1795-1885]
A
[49 nt withheld, positions 1887-1935]
CCTTTGACGTTGGAGTCCACGTTCTTT
[37 nt withheld, positions 1963-1999]
ACCCTATCTCGGTCTATTCTTTTGATTTATAAGGGATTTTGCCGATTTCGGCCTATTGGTTAAAAAATGA
GCTGATTTAACAAAAATTTAACGCGAATTTTAACAAAATATTAACGCTTACAATTTAAATATTTGCTTAT
ACAATCT
[37 nt withheld, positions 2147-2183]
GGGTACCGAGCTCGAATTCTGTGGAATGTGTGTCAGTTAGGGTGTGGAAAGTCCCCAGGCTCCCCAGCAG
GCAGAAGTATGCAAAGCATGCATCTCAATTAGTCAGCAACCAGGTGTGGAAAGTCCCCAGGCTCCCCAGC
AGGCAGAAGTATGCAAAGCATGCATCTCAATTAGTCAGCAACCATAGTCCCGCCCCTAACTCCGCCCATC
CCGCCCCTAACTCCGCCCAGTTCCGCCCATTCTCCGCCCCATGGCTGACTAATTTTTTTTATTTATGCAG
AGGCCGAGGCCGCCTCGGCCTCTGAGCTATTCCAGAAGTAGTGAGGAGGCTTTTTTGGAGGCCTAGGCTT
TTGCAAAAAGCTCCCGGGAGCTTGGATATCCATTTTCGGATCTGATCAAGAGACAGGATGAGGATCGTTT
CGCATGATTGAACAAGATGGATTGCACGCAGGTTCTCCGGCCGCTTGGGTGGAGAGGCTATTCGGCTATG
ACTGGGCACAACAGACAATCGGCTGCTCTGATGCCGCCGTGTTCCGGCTGTCAGCGCAGGGGCGCCCGGT
TCTTTTTGTCAAGACCGACCTGTCCGGTGCCCTGAATGAACTGCAGGACGAGGCAGCGCGGCTATCGTGG
CTGGCCACGACGGGCGTTCCTTGCGCAGCTGTGCTCGACGTTGTCACTGAAGCGGGAAGGGACTGGCTGC
TATTGGGCGAAGTGCCGGGGCAGGATCTCCTGTCATCTCACCTTGCTCCTGCCGAGAAAGTATCCATCAT
GGCTGATGCAATGCGGCGGCTGCATACGCTTGATCCGGCTACCTGCCCATTCGACCACCAAGCGAAACAT
CGCATCGAGCGAGCACGTACTCGGATGGAAGCCGGTCTTGTCGATCAGGATGATCTGGACGAAGAGCATC
AGGGGCTCGCGCCAGCCGAACTGTTCGCCAGGCTCAAGGCGCGCATGCCCGACGGCGAGGATCTCGTCGT
GACCCATGGCGATGCCTGCTTGCCGAATATCATGGTGGAAAATGGCCGCTTTTCTGGATTCATCGACTGT
GGCCGGCTGGGTGTGGCGGACCGCTATCAGGACATAGCGTTGGCTACCCGTGATATTGCTGAAGAGCTTG
GCGGCGAATGGGCTGACCGCTTCCTCGTGCTTTACGGTATCGCCGCTCCCGATTCGCAGCGCATCGCCTT
CTATCGCCTTCTTGACGAGTTCTTCTGAGCGGGACTCTGGGGTTCGAAATGACCGACCAAGCGACGCCCA
ACCTGCCATCACGAGATTTCGATTCCACCGCCGCCTTCTATGAAAGGTTGGGCTTCGGAATCGTTTTCCG
GGACGCCGGCTGGATGATCCTCCAGCGCGGGGATCTCATGCTGGAGTTCTTCGCCCACCCCAACTTGTTT
ATTGCAGCTTATAATGGTTACAAATAAAGCAATAGCATCACAAATTTCACAAATAAAGCATTTTTTTCAC
TGCATTCTAGTTGTGGTTTGTCCAAACTCATCAATGTATCTTATCATGTCTGGATCCGTCGACCTCGAGA
GCTTGGCGTAATCATGGTCATAGCTGTTTCCTGTGTGAAATTGTTATCCGCTCACAATTCCACACAACAT
ACGAGCCGGAAGCATAAAGTGTAAAGCCTGGGGTGCCTAATGAGTGAGCTAACTCACATTAATTGCGTTG
CGCTCACTGCCCGCTTTCCAGTCGGGAAACCTGTCGTGCCAGCTGCATTAATGAATCGGCCAACGCGCGG
GGAGAGGCGGTTTGCGTATTGGGCGCTCTTCCGCTTCCTCGCTCACTGACTCGCTGCGCTCGGTCGTTCG
GCTGCGGCGAGCGGTATCAGCTCACTCAAAGGCGGTAATACGGTTATCCACAGAATCAGGGGATAACGCA
GGAAAGAACATGTGAGCAAAAGGCCAGCAAAAGGCCAGGAACCGTAAAAAGGCCGCGTTGCTGGCGTTTT
TCCATAGGCTCCGCCCCCCTGACGAGCATCACAAAAATCGACGCTCAAGTCAGAGGTGGCGAAACCCGAC
AGGACTATAAAGATACCAGGCGTTTCCCCCTGGAAGCTCCCTCGTGCGCTCTCCTGTTCCGACCCTGCCG
CTTACCGGATACCTGTCCGCCTTTCTCCCTTCGGGAAGCGTGGCGCTTTCTCATAGCTCACGCTGTAGGT
ATCTCAGTTCGGTGTAGGTCGTTCGCTCCAAGCTGGGCTGTGTGCACGAACCCCCCGTTCAGCCCGACCG
CTGCGCCTTATCCGGTAACTATCGTCTTGAGTCCAACCCGGTAAGACACGACTTATCGCCACTGGCAGCA
GCCACTGGTAACAGGATTAGCAGAGCGAGGTATGTAGGCGGTGCTACAGAGTTCTTGAAGTGGTGGCCTA
ACTACGGCTACACTAGAAGAACAGTATTTGGTATCTGCGCTCTGCTGAAGCCAGTTACCTTCGGAAAAAG
AGTTGGTAGCTCTTGATCCGGCAAACAAACCACCGCTGGTAGCGGTGGTTTTTTTGTTTGCAAGCAGCAG
ATTACGCGCAGAAAAAAAGGATCTCAAGAAGATCCTTTGATCTTTTCTACGGGGTCTGACGCTCAGTGGA
ACGAAAACTCACGTTAAGGGATTTTGGTCATGAGATTATCAAAAAGGATCTTCACCTAGATCCTTTTAAA
TTAAAAATGAAGTTTTAAATCAATCTAAAGTATATATGAGTAAACTTGGTCTGACAGTTACCAATGCTTA
ATCAGTGAGGCACCTATCTCAGCGATCTGTCTATTTCGTTCATCCATAGTTGCCTGACTCCCCGTCGTGT
AGATAACTACGATACGGGAGGGCTTACCATCTGGCCCCAGTGCTGCAATGATACCGCGAGACCCACGCTC
ACCGGCTCCAGATTTATCAGCAATAAACCAGCCAGCCGGAAGGGCCGAGCGCAGAAGTGGTCCTGCAACT
TTATCCGCCTCCATCCAGTCTATTAATTGTTGCCGGGAAGCTAGAGTAAGTAGTTCGCCAGTTAATAGTT
TGCGCAACGTTGTTGCCATTGCTACAGGCATCGTGGTGTCACGCTCGTCGTTTGGTATGGCTTCATTCAG
CTCCGGTTCCCAACGATCAAGGCGAGTTACATGATCCCCCATGTTGTGCAAAAAAGCGGTTAGCTCCTTC
GGTCCTCCGATCGTTGTCAGAAGTAAGTTGGCCGCAGTGTTATCACTCATGGTTATGGCAGCACTGCATA
ATTCTCTTACTGTCATGCCATCCGTAAGATGCTTTTCTGTGACTGGTGAGTACTCAACCAAGTCATTCTG
AGAATAGTGTATGCGGCGACCGAGTTGCTCTTGCCCGGCGTCAATACGGGATAATACCGCGCCACATAGC
AGAACTTTAAAAGTGCTCATCATTGGAAAACGTTCTTCGGGGCGAAAACTCTCAAGGATCTTACCGCTGT
TGAGATCCAGTTCGATGTAACCCACTCGTGCACCCAACTGATCTTCAGCATCTTTTACTTTCACCAGCGT
TTCTGGGTGAGCAAAAACAGGAAGGCAAAATGCCGCAAAAAAGGGAATAAGGGCGACACGGAAATGTTGA
ATACTCATACTCTTCCTTTTTCAATATTATTGAAGCATTTATCAGGGTTATTGTCTCATGAGCGGATACA
TATTTGAATGTATTTAGAAAAATAAACAAATAGGGGTTCCGCGCACATTTCCCCGAAAAGTGCCACCTGA
CGTC
